Addgene plasmid #41259: TAL3085
Depositing lab: Keith Joung. Depositing organization: Massachusetts General Hospital. Publication: Targeted gene disruption in somatic zebrafish cells using engineered TALENs. Sander JD, Cade L, Khayter C, Reyon D, Peterson RT, Joung JK, Yeh JR. Nat Biotechnol. 2011 Aug 5;29(8):697-8. doi: 10.1038/nbt.1934. PubMed 21822241.
Backbone
  Vector backbone: JDS78
  Backbone manufacturer: Addgene plasmid #32290
  Backbone size w/o insert (bp): 6447
  Vector type: Mammalian Expression ; T7
Growth in bacteria
  Bacterial resistance: Ampicillin, 100 μg/mL
  Growth temperature: 37°C
  Growth strain: XL1 Blue
  Copy number: High Copy
Gene/Insert
  Gene/Insert name: ZebrafishCommunity-ghsra-Right (alt name: ghsra)
  Species: D. rerio (zebrafish)
  Insert size (bp): 1640
  Entrez Gene: ghsra (a.k.a. si:ch211-244m8.1)
  Promoter: CMV
  Tag / fusion protein: 3X Flag (N terminal on backbone); WT FOKI (C terminal on backbone)
  Cloning method: Restriction Enzyme; 5′ cloning site N/A (destroyed during cloning); 3′ cloning site N/A (destroyed during cloning)
  Sequencing primers: 5′ CMV-F; 3′ BGH-rev
Terms and licenses: Academic/Nonprofit Terms; Industry Terms: Not Available to Industry
Depositor comments: Target binding site: TGCAGTTGAAGGAACAGT It is strongly recommended that users perform a diagnostic digest to verify this plasmid prior to use. For example, a double digest of the plasmid with BamHI and KpnI should result in two bands at 2.3kb and 5.8kb.
How to cite: TAL3085 was a gift from Keith Joung (Addgene plasmid # 41259 ; http://n2t.net/addgene:41259 ; RRID:Addgene_41259)
