[The description below was written by a language model from this plasmid's Addgene catalogue record.]
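Description:
TAL3085 is a TALEN expression plasmid built on the JDS78 backbone, a roughly 6.4 kb vector classed as mammalian expression with a T7 promoter. It carries the right-hand monomer of a TALEN pair directed against the zebrafish (D. rerio) gene ghsra, as indicated by the insert name ZebrafishCommunity-ghsra-Right. The plasmid is maintained at high copy in E. coli under ampicillin selection; the record does not name the origin of replication and no feature table is provided.

The roughly 1.6 kb insert is an engineered TAL effector repeat array designed to recognise a specific 18-nucleotide site in ghsra, rather than a copy of the ghsra coding sequence itself. It was inserted by restriction cloning, with both cloning sites destroyed in the process, into a backbone frame that supplies an N-terminal 3X Flag tag and a C-terminal wild-type FokI nuclease domain. The expressed product is therefore a Flag-tagged TAL–FokI fusion. Because FokI cleaves only as a dimer, this right monomer is meant to be used with a matching left monomer that binds the opposite strand nearby, so that the two nuclease domains meet over the spacer and introduce a double-strand break. Error-prone repair of that break can generate indels that disrupt the gene.

Expression is driven by the CMV promoter in transfected cells. The T7 designation implies that the construct can also serve as a template for in vitro transcription, and the resulting mRNA would suit embryo injection, in line with the associated work on targeted gene disruption in somatic zebrafish cells. The CMV-forward and BGH-reverse sequencing primers suggest a BGH polyadenylation region downstream of the fusion, although the record does not list it explicitly.
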