>Addgene plasmid #41259 | TAL3085 | depositor partial sequence | sequence record 54898 | TAL3085 sequence 2430 bps
TCTAGAGCTAGCACCATGGACTACAAAGACCATGACGGTGATTATAAAGATCATGACATCGATTACAAGG
ATGACGATGACAAGATGGCCCCCAAGAAGAAGAGGAAGGTGGGCATTCACCGCGGGGTACCTATGGTGGA
CTTGAGGACACTCGGTTATTCGCAACAGCAACAGGAGAAAATCAAGCCTAAGGTCAGGAGCACCGTCGCG
CAACACCACGAGGCGCTTGTGGGGCATGGCTTCACTCATGCGCATATTGTCGCGCTTTCACAGCACCCTG
CGGCGCTTGGGACGGTGGCTGTCAAATACCAAGATATGATTGCGGCCCTGCCCGAAGCCACGCACGAGGC
AATTGTAGGGGTCGGTAAACAGTGGTCGGGAGCGCGAGCACTTGAGGCGCTGCTGACTGTGGCGGGTGAG
CTTAGGGGGCCTCCGCTCCAGCTCGACACCGGGCAGCTGCTGAAGATCGCGAAGAGAGGGGGAGTAACAG
CGGTAGAGGCAGTGCACGCCTGGCGCAATGCGCTCACCGGGGCCCCCTTGAACCTGACCCCAGACCAGGT
AGTCGCAATCGCGAACAATAATGGGGGAAAGCAAGCCCTGGAAACCGTGCAAAGGTTGTTGCCGGTCCTT
TGTCAAGACCACGGCCTTACACCGGAGCAAGTCGTGGCCATTGCATCCCACGACGGTGGCAAACAGGCTC
TTGAGACGGTTCAGAGACTTCTCCCAGTTCTCTGTCAAGCCCACGGGCTGACTCCCGATCAAGTTGTAGC
GATTGCGTCGAACATTGGAGGGAAACAAGCATTGGAGACTGTCCAACGGCTCCTTCCCGTGTTGTGTCAA
GCCCACGGTTTGACGCCTGCACAAGTGGTCGCCATCGCCAACAACAACGGCGGTAAGCAGGCGCTGGAAA
CAGTACAGCGCCTGCTGCCTGTACTGTGCCAGGATCATGGACTGACCCCAGACCAGGTAGTCGCAATCGC
GTCAAACGGAGGGGGAAAGCAAGCCCTGGAAACCGTGCAAAGGTTGTTGCCGGTCCTTTGTCAAGACCAC
GGCCTTACACCGGAGCAAGTCGTGGCCATTGCAAGCAATGGGGGTGGCAAACAGGCTCTTGAGACGGTTC
AGAGACTTCTCCCAGTTCTCTGTCAAGCCCACGGGCTGACTCCCGATCAAGTTGTAGCGATTGCGAATAA
CAATGGAGGGAAACAAGCATTGGAGACTGTCCAACGGCTCCTTCCCGTGTTGTGTCAAGCCCACGGTTTG
ACGCCTGCACAAGTGGTCGCCATCGCCTCCAATATTGGCGGTAAGCAGGCGCTGGAAACAGTACAGCGCC
TGCTGCCTGTACTGTGCCAGGATCATGGACTGACCCCAGACCAGGTAGTCGCAATCGCGTCGAACATTGG
GGGAAAGCAAGCCCTGGAAACCGTGCAAAGGTTGTTGCCGGTCCTTTGTCAAGACCACGGCCTTACACCG
GAGCAAGTCGTGGCCATTGCAAATAATAACGGTGGCAAACAGGCTCTTGAGACGGTTCAGAGACTTCTCC
CAGTTCTCTGTCAAGCCCACGGGCTGACTCCCGATCAAGTTGTAGCGATTGCGAATAACAATGGAGGGAA
ACAAGCATTGGAGACTGTCCAACGGCTCCTTCCCGTGTTGTGTCAAGCCCACGGTTTGACGCCTGCACAA
GTGGTCGCCATCGCCTCCAATATTGGCGGTAAGCAGGCGCTGGAAACAGTACAGCGCCTGCTGCCTGTAC
TGTGCCAGGATCATGGACTGACCCCAGACCAGGTAGTCGCAATCGCGTCGAACATTGGGGGAAAGCAAGC
CCTGGAAACCGTGCAAAGGTTGTTGCCGGTCCTTTGTCAAGACCACGGCCTTACACCGGAGCAAGTCGTG
GCCATTGCATCCCACGACGGTGGCAAACAGGCTCTTGAGACGGTTCAGAGACTTCTCCCAGTTCTCTGTC
AAGCCCACGGGCTGACTCCCGATCAAGTTGTAGCGATTGCGTCGAACATTGGAGGGAAACAAGCATTGGA
GACTGTCCAACGGCTCCTTCCCGTGTTGTGTCAAGCCCACGGTTTGACGCCTGCACAAGTGGTCGCCATC
GCCAACAACAACGGCGGTAAGCAGGCGCTGGAAACAGTACAGCGCCTGCTGCCTGTACTGTGCCAGGATC
ATGGACTGACACCCGAACAGGTGGTCGCCATTGCTTCTAATGGGGGAGGACGGCCAGCCTTGGAGTCCAT
CGTAGCCCAATTGTCCAGGCCCGATCCCGCGTTGGCTGCGTTAACGAATGACCATCTGGTGGCGTTGGCA
TGTCTTGGTGGACGACCCGCGCTCGATGCAGTCAAAAAGGGTCTGCCTCATGCTCCCGCATTGATCAAAA
GAACCAACCGGCGGATTCCCGAGAGAACTTCCCATCGAGTCGCGGGATCC
