>Addgene plasmid #41259 | TAL3085 | addgene partial sequence | sequence record 56098 | JDS-TALEN-F 5'-TAGGGGTCGGTAAACAGTGG-3'
CGCTGCTGACTGTGGCGGGTGAGCTTAGGGGGCCTCCGCTCCAGCTCGACACCGGGCAGCTGCTGAAGAT
CGCGAAGAGAGGGGGAGTAACAGCGGTAGAGGCAGTGCACGCCTGGCGCAATGCGCTCACCGGGGCCCCC
TTGAACCTGACCCCAGACCAGGTAGTCGCAATCGCGAACAATAATGGGGGAAAGCAAGCCCTGGAAACCG
TGCAAAGGTTGTTGCCGGTCCTTTGTCAAGACCACGGCCTTACACCGGAGCAAGTCGTGGCCATTGCATC
CCACGACGGTGGCAAACAGGCTCTTGAGACGGTTCAGAGACTTCTCCCAGTTCTCTGTCAAGCCCACGGG
CTGACTCCCGATCAAGTTGTAGCGATTGCGTCGAACATTGGAGGGAAACAAGCATTGGAGACTGTCCAAC
GGCTCCTTCCCGTGTTGTGTCAAGCCCACGGTTTGACGCCTGCACAAGTGGTCGCCATCGCCAACAACAA
CGGCGGTAAGCAGGCGCTGGAAACAGTACAGCGCCTGCTGCCTGTACTGTGCCAGGATCATGGACTGACC
CCAGACCAGGTAGTCGCAATCGCGTCAAACGGAGGGGGAAAGCAAGCCCTGGAAACCGTGCAAAGGTTGT
TGCCGGTCCTTTGTCAAGACCACGGCCTTACACCGGAGCAAGTCGTGGCCATTGCAAGCAATGGGGGTGG
CAAACAGGCTCTTGAGACGGTTCAGAGACTTCTCCCAGTTCTCTGTCAAGCCCACGGGCTGACTCCCGAT
CAAGTTGTAGCGATTGCGAATAACAATGGAGGGAAACAAGCATTGGAGACTGTCCAACGGCTCCTTCCCG
TGTTGTGTCAAGCCCACGGTTTGACGCCTGCACAAGTGGTCGCCATCGCCTCCAATATTGGCGGTAAGCA
GGCGCTGGAAACAGTACAGCGCCTGCTGCCTGTACTGTGC
